>Addgene plasmid #105620 | pET28a-TAF4(827-909) | depositor full sequence | sequence record 200746 | pET28a-TAF4(827-909) sequence 5494 bps
ATCCGGATATAGTTCCTCCTTTCAGCAAAAAACCCCTCAAGACCCGTTTAGAGGCCCCAAGGGGTTATGC
TAGTTATTGCTCAGCGGTGGCAGCAGCCAACTCAGCTTCCTTTCGGGCTTTGTTAGCAGCCGGATCTCAG
TGGTGGTGGTGGTGGTGCTCGAGTCATCACTGATCCAGTTGTTCAAAGAATTTGAGCTGAGCCCGGACAT
CACTCGCTTGCTCGTATCTGTCGTCGTCCTTATAAGAGAAGTTTTTCTGCTGAGCCGTTTCAGATATTTT
TTCTACAAGATTCTGCAGCCTTTGCTGTGTGGCATGAGACACGTAACTCACTACATCTGGATGCAGTTCC
GTGATGCCGTGCTTTTTACCTATCTCCAGTATCCTCCTCTGCAAAGGCGCGGGGAGGAGGAAGGTGTCGC
CCATGGTATATCTCCTTCTTAAAGTTAAACAAAATTATTTCTAGAGGGGAATTGTTATCCGCTCACAATT
CCCCTATAGTGAGTCGTATTAATTTCGCGGGATCGAGATCTCGATCCTCTACGCCGGACGCATCGTGGCC
GGCATCACCGGCGCCACAGGTGCGGTTGCTGGCGCCTATATCGCCGACATCACCGATGGGGAAGATCGGG
CTCGCCACTTCGGGCTCATGAGCGCTTGTTTCGGCGTGGGTATGGTGGCAGGCCCCGTGGCCGGGGGACT
GTTGGGCGCCATCTCCTTGCATGCACCATTCCTTGCGGCGGCGGTGCTCAACGGCCTCAACCTACTACTG
GGCTGCTTCCTAATGCAGGAGTCGCATAAGGGAGAGCGTCGAGATCCCGGACACCATCGAATGGCGCAAA
ACCTTTCGCGGTATGGCATGATAGCGCCCGGAAGAGAGTCAATTCAGGGTGGTGAATGTGAAACCAGTAA
CGTTATACGATGTCGCAGAGTATGCCGGTGTCTCTTATCAGACCGTTTCCCGCGTGGTGAACCAGGCCAG
CCACGTTTCTGCGAAAACGCGGGAAAAAGTGGAAGCGGCGATGGCGGAGCTGAATTACATTCCCAACCGC
GTGGCACAACAACTGGCGGGCAAACAGTCGTTGCTGATTGGCGTTGCCACCTCCAGTCTGGCCCTGCACG
CGCCGTCGCAAATTGTCGCGGCGATTAAATCTCGCGCCGATCAACTGGGTGCCAGCGTGGTGGTGTCGAT
GGTAGAACGAAGCGGCGTCGAAGCCTGTAAAGCGGCGGTGCACAATCTTCTCGCGCAACGCGTCAGTGGG
CTGATCATTAACTATCCGCTGGATGACCAGGATGCCATTGCTGTGGAAGCTGCCTGCACTAATGTTCCGG
CGTTATTTCTTGATGTCTCTGACCAGACACCCATCAACAGTATTATTTTCTCCCATGAAGACGGTACGCG
ACTGGGCGTGGAGCATCTGGTCGCATTGGGTCACCAGCAAATCGCGCTGTTAGCGGGCCCATTAAGTTCT
GTCTCGGCGCGTCTGCGTCTGGCTGGCTGGCATAAATATCTCACTCGCAATCAAATTCAGCCGATAGCGG
AACGGGAAGGCGACTGGAGTGCCATGTCCGGTTTTCAACAAACCATGCAAATGCTGAATGAGGGCATCGT
TCCCACTGCGATGCTGGTTGCCAACGATCAGATGGCGCTGGGCGCAATGCGCGCCATTACCGAGTCCGGG
CTGCGCGTTGGTGCGGATATCTCGGTAGTGGGATACGACGATACCGAAGACAGCTCATGTTATATCCCGC
CGTTAACCACCATCAAACAGGATTTTCGCCTGCTGGGGCAAACCAGCGTGGACCGCTTGCTGCAACTCTC
TCAGGGCCAGGCGGTGAAGGGCAATCAGCTGTTGCCCGTCTCACTGGTGAAAAGAAAAACCACCCTGGCG
CCCAATACGCAAACCGCCTCTCCCCGCGCGTTGGCCGATTCATTAATGCAGCTGGCACGACAGGTTTCCC
GACTGGAAAGCGGGCAGTGAGCGCAACGCAATTAATGTAAGTTAGCTCACTCATTAGGCACCGGGATCTC
GACCGATGCCCTTGAGAGCCTTCAACCCAGTCAGCTCCTTCCGGTGGGCGCGGGGCATGACTATCGTCGC
CGCACTTATGACTGTCTTCTTTATCATGCAACTCGTAGGACAGGTGCCGGCAGCGCTCTGGGTCATTTTC
GGCGAGGACCGCTTTCGCTGGAGCGCGACGATGATCGGCCTGTCGCTTGCGGTATTCGGAATCTTGCACG
CCCTCGCTCAAGCCTTCGTCACTGGTCCCGCCACCAAACGTTTCGGCGAGAAGCAGGCCATTATCGCCGG
CATGGCGGCCCCACGGGTGCGCATGATCGTGCTCCTGTCGTTGAGGACCCGGCTAGGCTGGCGGGGTTGC
CTTACTGGTTAGCAGAATGAATCACCGATACGCGAGCGAACGTGAAGCGACTGCTGCTGCAAAACGTCTG
CGACCTGAGCAACAACATGAATGGTCTTCGGTTTCCGTGTTTCGTAAAGTCTGGAAACGCGGAAGTCAGC
GCCCTGCACCATTATGTTCCGGATCTGCATCGCAGGATGCTGCTGGCTACCCTGTGGAACACCTACATCT
GTATTAACGAAGCGCTGGCATTGACCCTGAGTGATTTTTCTCTGGTCCCGCCGCATCCATACCGCCAGTT
GTTTACCCTCACAACGTTCCAGTAACCGGGCATGTTCATCATCAGTAACCCGTATCGTGAGCATCCTCTC
TCGTTTCATCGGTATCATTACCCCCATGAACAGAAATCCCCCTTACACGGAGGCATCAGTGACCAAACAG
GAAAAAACCGCCCTTAACATGGCCCGCTTTATCAGAAGCCAGACATTAACGCTTCTGGAGAAACTCAACG
AGCTGGACGCGGATGAACAGGCAGACATCTGTGAATCGCTTCACGACCACGCTGATGAGCTTTACCGCAG
CTGCCTCGCGCGTTTCGGTGATGACGGTGAAAACCTCTGACACATGCAGCTCCCGGAGACGGTCACAGCT
TGTCTGTAAGCGGATGCCGGGAGCAGACAAGCCCGTCAGGGCGCGTCAGCGGGTGTTGGCGGGTGTCGGG
GCGCAGCCATGACCCAGTCACGTAGCGATAGCGGAGTGTATACTGGCTTAACTATGCGGCATCAGAGCAG
ATTGTACTGAGAGTGCACCATATATGCGGTGTGAAATACCGCACAGATGCGTAAGGAGAAAATACCGCAT
CAGGCGCTCTTCCGCTTCCTCGCTCACTGACTCGCTGCGCTCGGTCGTTCGGCTGCGGCGAGCGGTATCA
GCTCACTCAAAGGCGGTAATACGGTTATCCACAGAATCAGGGGATAACGCAGGAAAGAACATGTGAGCAA
AAGGCCAGCAAAAGGCCAGGAACCGTAAAAAGGCCGCGTTGCTGGCGTTTTTCCATAGGCTCCGCCCCCC
TGACGAGCATCACAAAAATCGACGCTCAAGTCAGAGGTGGCGAAACCCGACAGGACTATAAAGATACCAG
GCGTTTCCCCCTGGAAGCTCCCTCGTGCGCTCTCCTGTTCCGACCCTGCCGCTTACCGGATACCTGTCCG
CCTTTCTCCCTTCGGGAAGCGTGGCGCTTTCTCATAGCTCACGCTGTAGGTATCTCAGTTCGGTGTAGGT
CGTTCGCTCCAAGCTGGGCTGTGTGCACGAACCCCCCGTTCAGCCCGACCGCTGCGCCTTATCCGGTAAC
TATCGTCTTGAGTCCAACCCGGTAAGACACGACTTATCGCCACTGGCAGCAGCCACTGGTAACAGGATTA
GCAGAGCGAGGTATGTAGGCGGTGCTACAGAGTTCTTGAAGTGGTGGCCTAACTACGGCTACACTAGAAG
GACAGTATTTGGTATCTGCGCTCTGCTGAAGCCAGTTACCTTCGGAAAAAGAGTTGGTAGCTCTTGATCC
GGCAAACAAACCACCGCTGGTAGCGGTGGTTTTTTTGTTTGCAAGCAGCAGATTACGCGCAGAAAAAAAG
GATCTCAAGAAGATCCTTTGATCTTTTCTACGGGGTCTGACGCTCAGTGGAACGAAAACTCACGTTAAGG
GATTTTGGTCATGAACAATAAAACTGTCTGCTTACATAAACAGTAATACAAGGGGTGTTATGAGCCATAT
TCAACGGGAAACGTCTTGCTCTAGGCCGCGATTAAATTCCAACATGGATGCTGATTTATATGGGTATAAA
TGGGCTCGCGATAATGTCGGGCAATCAGGTGCGACAATCTATCGATTGTATGGGAAGCCCGATGCGCCAG
AGTTGTTTCTGAAACATGGCAAAGGTAGCGTTGCCAATGATGTTACAGATGAGATGGTCAGACTAAACTG
GCTGACGGAATTTATGCCTCTTCCGACCATCAAGCATTTTATCCGTACTCCTGATGATGCATGGTTACTC
ACCACTGCGATCCCCGGGAAAACAGCATTCCAGGTATTAGAAGAATATCCTGATTCAGGTGAAAATATTG
TTGATGCGCTGGCAGTGTTCCTGCGCCGGTTGCATTCGATTCCTGTTTGTAATTGTCCTTTTAACAGCGA
TCGCGTATTTCGTCTCGCTCAGGCGCAATCACGAATGAATAACGGTTTGGTTGATGCGAGTGATTTTGAT
GACGAGCGTAATGGCTGGCCTGTTGAACAAGTCTGGAAAGAAATGCATAAACTTTTGCCATTCTCACCGG
ATTCAGTCGTCACTCATGGTGATTTCTCACTTGATAACCTTATTTTTGACGAGGGGAAATTAATAGGTTG
TATTGATGTTGGACGAGTCGGAATCGCAGACCGATACCAGGATCTTGCCATCCTATGGAACTGCCTCGGT
GAGTTTTCTCCTTCATTACAGAAACGGCTTTTTCAAAAATATGGTATTGATAATCCTGATATGAATAAAT
TGCAGTTTCATTTGATGCTCGATGAGTTTTTCTAAGAATTAATTCATGAGCGGATACATATTTGAATGTA
TTTAGAAAAATAAACAAATAGGGGTTCCGCGCACATTTCCCCGAAAAGTGCCACCTGAAATTGTAAACGT
TAATATTTTGTTAAAATTCGCGTTAAATTTTTGTTAAATCAGCTCATTTTTTAACCAATAGGCCGAAATC
GGCAAAATCCCTTATAAATCAAAAGAATAGACCGAGATAGGGT
[37 nt withheld, positions 5154-5190]
AAAGAACGTGGACTCCAACGTCAAAGG
[49 nt withheld, positions 5218-5266]
T
[91 nt withheld, positions 5268-5358]
G
[124 nt withheld, positions 5360-5483]
CCCATTCGCCA
Features (pLannotate 1.2.2; 19 found; start..end, strand, type, name):
     26..73      -  terminator     T7 terminator: transcription terminator for bacteriophage T7 RNA polymerase
     81..130     -  CDS            SET1 (fragment): solubility-enhancement tag derived from T7 phage gene 10B
    140..157     -  CDS            9xHis (fragment): 9xHis affinity tag
    170..418     -  CDS            TAF4 (fragment): TAF4_HUMAN - Also known as TAF2C, TAF2C1, TAF4A, TAFII130, TAFII135. Experimental evidence at protein level: Swiss-Prot protein existence level 1. Part of the TFIID complex, a multimeric protein complex that plays a central role in mediating promoter responses to various activators and repressors. Potentiates transcriptional activation by the AF-2S of the retinoic acid, vitamin D3 and thyroid hormone. From Homo sapiens (Human).
    431..453     -  RBS            RBS: efficient ribosome binding site from bacteriophage T7 gene 10 (Olins and Rangwala, 1989)
    468..492     -  protein_bind   lac operator: The lac repressor binds to the lac operator to inhibit transcription in E. coli. This inhibition can be relieved by adding lactose or isopropyl-β-D-thiogalactopyranoside (IPTG). lac repressor encoded by lacI
    493..511     -  promoter       T7 promoter: promoter for bacteriophage T7 RNA polymerase
    533..812     +  CDS            TcR (fragment): tetracycline efflux protein; tet; confers resistance to tetracycline
    820..897     +  promoter       lacI promoter: lacI
    898..1980    +  CDS            lacI: lac repressor; lacI; The lac repressor binds to the lac operator to inhibit transcription in E. coli. This inhibition can be relieved by adding lactose or isopropyl-β-D-thiogalactopyranoside (IPTG).
   1993..2014    +  protein_bind   CAP binding site: CAP binding activates transcription in the presence of cAMP. E. coli catabolite activator protein
   2029..2320    +  CDS            TcR (fragment): tetracycline efflux protein; tet; confers resistance to tetracycline
   2392..2772    -  CDS            YPB1_ECOLX: Protein predicted: Swiss-Prot protein existence level 4. From Escherichia coli.
   2789..2980    +  CDS            rop: Rop protein, which maintains plasmids at low copy number; rop
   3082..3224    +  misc_feature   bom: basis of mobility region from pBR322
   3410..3998    -  rep_origin     ori: high-copy-number ColE1/pMB1/pBR322/pUC origin of replication
   4120..4935    +  CDS            KanR: aminoglycoside phosphotransferase; aph(3')-Ia; confers resistance to kanamycin in bacteria or G418 (Geneticin®) in eukaryotes
   4944..5001    -  promoter       AmpR promoter (fragment): bla
   5028..5483    -  rep_origin     f1 ori (sequence partly withheld): f1 bacteriophage origin of replication; arrow indicates direction of (+) strand synthesis
