>Addgene plasmid #105620 | pET28a-TAF4(827-909) | addgene full sequence | sequence record 204078 | Addgene NGS Result
ATCCGGATATAGTTCCTCCTTTCAGCAAAAAACCCCTCAAGACCCGTTTAGAGGCCCCAAGGGGTTATGC
TAGTTATTGCTCAGCGGTGGCAGCAGCCAACTCAGCTTCCTTTCGGGCTTTGTTAGCAGCCGGATCTCAG
TGGTGGTGGTGGTGGTGCTCGAGTCATCACTGATCCAGTTGTTCAAAGAATTTGAGCTGAGCCCGGACAT
CACTCGCTTGCTCGTATCTGTCGTCGTCCTTATAAGAGAAGTTTTTCTGCTGAGCCGTTTCAGATATTTT
TTCTACAAGATTCTGCAGCCTTTGCTGTGTGGCATGAGACACGTAACTCACTACATCTGGATGCAGTTCC
GTGATGCCGTGCTTTTTACCTATCTCCAGTATCCTCCTCTGCAAAGGCGCGGGGAGGAGGAAGGTGTCGC
CCATGGTATATCTCCTTCTTAAAGTTAAACAAAATTATTTCTAGAGGGGAATTGTTATCCGCTCACAATT
CCCCTATAGTGAGTCGTATTAATTTCGCGGGATCGAGATCTCGATCCTCTACGCCGGACGCATCGTGGCC
GGCATCACCGGCGCCACAGGTGCGGTTGCTGGCGCCTATATCGCCGACATCACCGATGGGGAAGATCGGG
CTCGCCACTTCGGGCTCATGAGCGCTTGTTTCGGCGTGGGTATGGTGGCAGGCCCCGTGGCCGGGGGACT
GTTGGGCGCCATCTCCTTGCATGCACCATTCCTTGCGGCGGCGGTGCTCAACGGCCTCAACCTACTACTG
GGCTGCTTCCTAATGCAGGAGTCGCATAAGGGAGAGCGTCGAGATCCCGGACACCATCGAATGGCGCAAA
ACCTTTCGCGGTATGGCATGATAGCGCCCGGAAGAGAGTCAATTCAGGGTGGTGAATGTGAAACCAGTAA
CGTTATACGATGTCGCAGAGTATGCCGGTGTCTCTTATCAGACCGTTTCCCGCGTGGTGAACCAGGCCAG
CCACGTTTCTGCGAAAACGCGGGAAAAAGTGGAAGCGGCGATGGCGGAGCTGAATTACATTCCCAACCGC
GTGGCACAACAACTGGCGGGCAAACAGTCGTTGCTGATTGGCGTTGCCACCTCCAGTCTGGCCCTGCACG
CGCCGTCGCAAATTGTCGCGGCGATTAAATCTCGCGCCGATCAACTGGGTGCCAGCGTGGTGGTGTCGAT
GGTAGAACGAAGCGGCGTCGAAGCCTGTAAAGCGGCGGTGCACAATCTTCTCGCGCAACGCGTCAGTGGG
CTGATCATTAACTATCCGCTGGATGACCAGGATGCCATTGCTGTGGAAGCTGCCTGCACTAATGTTCCGG
CGTTATTTCTTGATGTCTCTGACCAGACACCCATCAACAGTATTATTTTCTCCCATGAAGACGGTACGCG
ACTGGGCGTGGAGCATCTGGTCGCATTGGGTCACCAGCAAATCGCGCTGTTAGCGGGCCCATTAAGTTCT
GTCTCGGCGCGTCTGCGTCTGGCTGGCTGGCATAAATATCTCACTCGCAATCAAATTCAGCCGATAGCGG
AACGGGAAGGCGACTGGAGTGCCATGTCCGGTTTTCAACAAACCATGCAAATGCTGAATGAGGGCATCGT
TCCCACTGCGATGCTGGTTGCCAACGATCAGATGGCGCTGGGCGCAATGCGCGCCATTACCGAGTCCGGG
CTGCGCGTTGGTGCGGATATCTCGGTAGTGGGATACGACGATACCGAAGACAGCTCATGTTATATCCCGC
CGTTAACCACCATCAAACAGGATTTTCGCCTGCTGGGGCAAACCAGCGTGGACCGCTTGCTGCAACTCTC
TCAGGGCCAGGCGGTGAAGGGCAATCAGCTGTTGCCCGTCTCACTGGTGAAAAGAAAAACCACCCTGGCG
CCCAATACGCAAACCGCCTCTCCCCGCGCGTTGGCCGATTCATTAATGCAGCTGGCACGACAGGTTTCCC
GACTGGAAAGCGGGCAGTGAGCGCAACGCAATTAATGTAAGTTAGCTCACTCATTAGGCACCGGGATCTC
GACCGATGCCCTTGAGAGCCTTCAACCCAGTCAGCTCCTTCCGGTGGGCGCGGGGCATGACTATCGTCGC
CGCACTTATGACTGTCTTCTTTATCATGCAACTCGTAGGACAGGTGCCGGCAGCGCTCTGGGTCATTTTC
GGCGAGGACCGCTTTCGCTGGAGCGCGACGATGATCGGCCTGTCGCTTGCGGTATTCGGAATCTTGCACG
CCCTCGCTCAAGCCTTCGTCACTGGTCCCGCCACCAAACGTTTCGGCGAGAAGCAGGCCATTATCGCCGG
CATGGCGGCCCCACGGGTGCGCATGATCGTGCTCCTGTCGTTGAGGACCCGGCTAGGCTGGCGGGGTTGC
CTTACTGGTTAGCAGAATGAATCACCGATACGCGAGCGAACGTGAAGCGACTGCTGCTGCAAAACGTCTG
CGACCTGAGCAACAACATGAATGGTCTTCGGTTTCCGTGTTTCGTAAAGTCTGGAAACGCGGAAGTCAGC
GCCCTGCACCATTATGTTCCGGATCTGCATCGCAGGATGCTGCTGGCTACCCTGTGGAACACCTACATCT
GTATTAACGAAGCGCTGGCATTGACCCTGAGTGATTTTTCTCTGGTCCCGCCGCATCCATACCGCCAGTT
GTTTACCCTCACAACGTTCCAGTAACCGGGCATGTTCATCATCAGTAACCCGTATCGTGAGCATCCTCTC
TCGTTTCATCGGTATCATTACCCCCATGAACAGAAATCCCCCTTACACGGAGGCATCAGTGACCAAACAG
GAAAAAACCGCCCTTAACATGGCCCGCTTTATCAGAAGCCAGACATTAACGCTTCTGGAGAAACTCAACG
AGCTGGACGCGGATGAACAGGCAGACATCTGTGAATCGCTTCACGACCACGCTGATGAGCTTTACCGCAG
CTGCCTCGCGCGTTTCGGTGATGACGGTGAAAACCTCTGACACATGCAGCTCCCGGAGACGGTCACAGCT
TGTCTGTAAGCGGATGCCGGGAGCAGACAAGCCCGTCAGGGCGCGTCAGCGGGTGTTGGCGGGTGTCGGG
GCGCAGCCATGACCCAGTCACGTAGCGATAGCGGAGTGTATACTGGCTTAACTATGCGGCATCAGAGCAG
ATTGTACTGAGAGTGCACCATTGCGGTGTGAAATACCGCACAGATGCGTAAGGAGAAAATACCGCATCAG
GCGCTCTTCCGCTTCCTCGCTCACTGACTCGCTGCGCTCGGTCGTTCGGCTGCGGCGAGCGGTATCAGCT
CACTCAAAGGCGGTAATACGGTTATCCACAGAATCAGGGGATAACGCAGGAAAGAACATGTGAGCAAAAG
GCCAGCAAAAGGCCAGGAACCGTAAAAAGGCCGCGTTGCTGGCGTTTTTCCATAGGCTCCGCCCCCCTGA
CGAGCATCACAAAAATCGACGCTCAAGTCAGAGGTGGCGAAACCCGACAGGACTATAAAGATACCAGGCG
TTTCCCCCTGGAAGCTCCCTCGTGCGCTCTCCTGTTCCGACCCTGCCGCTTACCGGATACCTGTCCGCCT
TTCTCCCTTCGGGAAGCGTGGCGCTTTCTCATAGCTCACGCTGTAGGTATCTCAGTTCGGTGTAGGTCGT
TCGCTCCAAGCTGGGCTGTGTGCACGAACCCCCCGTTCAGCCCGACCGCTGCGCCTTATCCGGTAACTAT
CGTCTTGAGTCCAACCCGGTAAGACACGACTTATCGCCACTGGCAGCAGCCACTGGTAACAGGATTAGCA
GAGCGAGGTATGTAGGCGGTGCTACAGAGTTCTTGAAGTGGTGGCCTAACTACGGCTACACTAGAAGGAC
AGTATTTGGTATCTGCGCTCTGCTGAAGCCAGTTACCTTCGGAAAAAGAGTTGGTAGCTCTTGATCCGGC
AAACAAACCACCGCTGGTAGCGGTGGTTTTTTTGTTTGCAAGCAGCAGATTACGCGCAGAAAAAAAGGAT
CTCAAGAAGATCCTTTGATCTTTTCTACGGGGTCTGACGCTCAGTGGAACGAAAACTCACGTTAAGGGAT
TTTGGTCATGAACAATAAAACTGTCTGCTTACATAAACAGTAATACAAGGGGTGTTATGAGCCATATTCA
ACGGGAAACGTCTTGCTCTAGGCCGCGATTAAATTCCAACATGGATGCTGATTTATATGGGTATAAATGG
GCTCGCGATAATGTCGGGCAATCAGGTGCGACAATCTATCGATTGTATGGGAAGCCCGATGCGCCAGAGT
TGTTTCTGAAACATGGCAAAGGTAGCGTTGCCAATGATGTTACAGATGAGATGGTCAGACTAAACTGGCT
GACGGAATTTATGCCTCTTCCGACCATCAAGCATTTTATCCGTACTCCTGATGATGCATGGTTACTCACC
ACTGCGATCCCCGGGAAAACAGCATTCCAGGTATTAGAAGAATATCCTGATTCAGGTGAAAATATTGTTG
ATGCGCTGGCAGTGTTCCTGCGCCGGTTGCATTCGATTCCTGTTTGTAATTGTCCTTTTAACAGCGATCG
CGTATTTCGTCTCGCTCAGGCGCAATCACGAATGAATAACGGTTTGGTTGATGCGAGTGATTTTGATGAC
GAGCGTAATGGCTGGCCTGTTGAACAAGTCTGGAAAGAAATGCATAAACTTTTGCCATTCTCACCGGATT
CAGTCGTCACTCATGGTGATTTCTCACTTGATAACCTTATTTTTGACGAGGGGAAATTAATAGGTTGTAT
TGATGTTGGACGAGTCGGAATCGCAGACCGATACCAGGATCTTGCCATCCTATGGAACTGCCTCGGTGAG
TTTTCTCCTTCATTACAGAAACGGCTTTTTCAAAAATATGGTATTGATAATCCTGATATGAATAAATTGC
AGTTTCATTTGATGCTCGATGAGTTTTTCTAAGAATTAATTCATGAGCGGATACATATTTGAATGTATTT
AGAAAAATAAACAAATAGGGGTTCCGCGCACATTTCCCCGAAAAGTGCCACCTAAATTGTAAGCGTTAAT
ATTTTGTTAAAATTCGCGTTAAATTTTTGTTAAATCAGCTCATTTTTTAACCAATAGGCCGAAATCGGCA
AAATCCCTTATAAATCAAAAGAATAGACCGAGATAGGGT
[37 nt withheld, positions 5150-5186]
AAAGAACGTGGACTCCAACGTCAAAGG
[49 nt withheld, positions 5214-5262]
T
[91 nt withheld, positions 5264-5354]
G
[124 nt withheld, positions 5356-5479]
CCCATTCGCCA
Features (pLannotate 1.2.2; 19 found; start..end, strand, type, name):
     26..73      -  terminator     T7 terminator: transcription terminator for bacteriophage T7 RNA polymerase
     81..130     -  CDS            SET1 (fragment): solubility-enhancement tag derived from T7 phage gene 10B
    140..157     -  CDS            9xHis (fragment): 9xHis affinity tag
    170..418     -  CDS            TAF4 (fragment): TAF4_HUMAN - Also known as TAF2C, TAF2C1, TAF4A, TAFII130, TAFII135. Experimental evidence at protein level: Swiss-Prot protein existence level 1. Part of the TFIID complex, a multimeric protein complex that plays a central role in mediating promoter responses to various activators and repressors. Potentiates transcriptional activation by the AF-2S of the retinoic acid, vitamin D3 and thyroid hormone. From Homo sapiens (Human).
    431..453     -  RBS            RBS: efficient ribosome binding site from bacteriophage T7 gene 10 (Olins and Rangwala, 1989)
    468..492     -  protein_bind   lac operator: The lac repressor binds to the lac operator to inhibit transcription in E. coli. This inhibition can be relieved by adding lactose or isopropyl-β-D-thiogalactopyranoside (IPTG). lac repressor encoded by lacI
    493..511     -  promoter       T7 promoter: promoter for bacteriophage T7 RNA polymerase
    533..812     +  CDS            TcR (fragment): tetracycline efflux protein; tet; confers resistance to tetracycline
    820..897     +  promoter       lacI promoter: lacI
    898..1980    +  CDS            lacI: lac repressor; lacI; The lac repressor binds to the lac operator to inhibit transcription in E. coli. This inhibition can be relieved by adding lactose or isopropyl-β-D-thiogalactopyranoside (IPTG).
   1993..2014    +  protein_bind   CAP binding site: CAP binding activates transcription in the presence of cAMP. E. coli catabolite activator protein
   2029..2320    +  CDS            TcR (fragment): tetracycline efflux protein; tet; confers resistance to tetracycline
   2392..2772    -  CDS            YPB1_ECOLX: Protein predicted: Swiss-Prot protein existence level 4. From Escherichia coli.
   2789..2980    +  CDS            rop: Rop protein, which maintains plasmids at low copy number; rop
   3082..3221    +  misc_feature   bom: basis of mobility region from pBR322
   3407..3995    -  rep_origin     ori: high-copy-number ColE1/pMB1/pBR322/pUC origin of replication
   4117..4932    +  CDS            KanR: aminoglycoside phosphotransferase; aph(3')-Ia; confers resistance to kanamycin in bacteria or G418 (Geneticin®) in eukaryotes
   4941..4998    -  promoter       AmpR promoter (fragment): bla
   5051..5479    -  rep_origin     f1 ori (sequence partly withheld): f1 bacteriophage origin of replication; arrow indicates direction of (+) strand synthesis
