[The description below was written by a language model from this plasmid's Addgene catalogue record and pLannotate feature annotations shown in this document.]
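Description:
pET28a-TAF4(827-909) is a bacterial expression plasmid built on the pET28a backbone for producing the histone-fold domain (HFD) of the TFIID subunit TAF4 in E. coli. The insert, introduced by ligation-independent cloning, encodes residues 827-909 and is catalogued as mouse Taf4. The automated annotation matches this roughly 250 bp segment to the human TAF4 protein, which probably reflects high conservation of the domain and the reference set used rather than a different origin.

The coding region sits on the reverse strand between a T7 promoter with an adjacent lac operator and a T7 gene 10 ribosome binding site upstream, and a T7 terminator downstream. Transcription therefore depends on a host supplying T7 RNA polymerase. It is held in check by the plasmid-encoded lac repressor (lacI with its own promoter) until relieved by IPTG or lactose. A short stretch annotated as a His-tag fragment lies immediately downstream of the TAF4 segment, so the product appears to carry a C-terminal polyhistidine tag for metal-affinity purification, although the catalogue entry lists no tag. The nearby "SET1" fragment and the partial TcR and AmpR promoter hits look like backbone remnants rather than functional parts.

The plasmid replicates from a pBR322-type ColE1 origin accompanied by rop and bom, carries an f1 origin for single-stranded DNA production, and is selected with kanamycin through the aph(3')-Ia gene. The depositor sequence and the repository's sequencing result differ by only a few nucleotides in length and give the same feature layout. The stated purpose is recombinant expression of the TAF4 HFD, and the associated work concerns TFIID/SAGA perturbation and MYB in acute myeloid leukemia.
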