Addgene plasmid #105620: pET28a-TAF4(827-909)
Purpose: bacterially express TAF4 HFD
Depositing lab: Christopher Vakoc. Depositing organization: Cold Spring Harbor Laboratory. Publication: A TFIID-SAGA Perturbation that Targets MYB and Suppresses Acute Myeloid Leukemia. Xu Y, Milazzo JP, Somerville TDD, Tarumoto Y, Huang YH, Ostrander EL, Wilkinson JE, Challen GA, Vakoc CR. Cancer Cell. 2018 Jan 8;33(1):13-28.e8. doi: 10.1016/j.ccell.2017.12.002. PubMed 29316427.
Backbone
  Vector backbone: pET28a
  Vector type: Bacterial Expression
Growth in bacteria
  Bacterial resistance: Kanamycin, 50 μg/mL
  Growth temperature: 37°C
  Growth strain: DH5alpha
  Copy number: Unknown
Gene/Insert
  Gene/Insert name: TAF4-HFD(827-909)
  Species: M. musculus (mouse)
  Entrez Gene: Taf4 (a.k.a. 135kDa, AI450312, TAFII130, TAFII135, Taf2c1, Taf4a)
  Cloning method: Ligation Independent Cloning
  Sequencing primers: 5′ TAATACGACTCACTATAGGG
Terms and licenses: Academic/Nonprofit Terms; Industry Terms: Not Available to Industry
How to cite: pET28a-TAF4(827-909) was a gift from Christopher Vakoc (Addgene plasmid # 105620 ; http://n2t.net/addgene:105620 ; RRID:Addgene_105620)
